Addgene plasmid #238916: Ubc-iRFP670-24xMS2-24xPP7
Purpose: Contains Ubc promoter expressing iRFP670 mRNA taged 24xMS2 motif and 24xPP7 motif
Depositing lab: Jian-Hui Jiang. Depositing organization: Hunan University. Publication: Fluorogenic Interacting Protein Stabilization for Orthogonal RNA Imaging. Zhou WJ, Wu MY, Shao XJ, Tang LJ, Wang F, Jiang JH. Angew Chem Int Ed Engl. 2025 Apr 10:e202502350. doi: 10.1002/anie.202502350. PubMed 40208703.
Backbone
  Vector backbone: pUB_smFLAG_KDM5B_MS2
  Backbone manufacturer: Tim Stasevich (Addgene #81084)
  Vector type: Mammalian Expression, Lentiviral
Growth in bacteria
  Bacterial resistance: Ampicillin, 100 μg/mL
  Growth temperature: 37°C
  Growth strain: NEB Stable
  Copy number: High Copy
Gene/Insert
  Gene/Insert name: iRFP670-24xMS2-24xPP7
  Species: Synthetic
  Promoter: Ubc
  Cloning method: Restriction Enzyme; 5′ cloning site NotI(not destroyed) (unknown if destroyed); 3′ cloning site BstBI(not destroyed) (unknown if destroyed)
Terms and licenses: Academic/Nonprofit Terms; Industry Terms: Not Available to Industry
How to cite: Ubc-iRFP670-24xMS2-24xPP7 was a gift from Jian-Hui Jiang (Addgene plasmid # 238916 ; http://n2t.net/addgene:238916 ; RRID:Addgene_238916)
