[The description below was written by a language model from this plasmid's Addgene catalogue record and pLannotate feature annotations shown in this document.]
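Description:
Ubc-iRFP670-24xMS2-24xPP7 is a mammalian expression plasmid built on an HIV-1-derived lentiviral transfer backbone (derived from pUB_smFLAG_KDM5B_MS2). It is propagated in E. coli through a high-copy ColE1/pUC-type origin and selected with ampicillin via the bla gene. A recombination-deficient strain is recorded for growth, which is sensible given the LTRs and the long repeat arrays. The viral framework includes a truncated 5' LTR, the Ψ packaging signal with a gag fragment, the Rev response element, cPPT/CTS, a WPRE and a self-inactivating ΔU3 3' LTR. Together these are the elements needed for packaging of the transcript, nuclear export and import, and integration without LTR-driven transcription after transduction.

The payload is a synthetic reporter transcript cloned between NotI and BstBI sites and driven by the human ubiquitin C promoter. It encodes iRFP670, a near-infrared fluorescent protein that requires biliverdin as a cofactor, followed according to the catalogue entry by 24 copies of the MS2 stem-loop and 24 copies of the PP7 stem-loop. The automated annotation does not label these arrays, but a roughly 3.5 kb unannotated stretch lies downstream of the iRFP670 coding sequence, where they would be expected. An SV40 polyadenylation signal annotated on the reverse strand sits between that region and the WPRE, along with several small fragment hits that are probably backbone remnants.

Because the MS2 and PP7 hairpins are bound by their respective phage coat proteins, a single mRNA carries two orthogonal tags, and iRFP670 fluorescence reports its expression. The associated publication concerns fluorogenic, orthogonal RNA imaging, so the construct most likely serves as a dual-tagged target mRNA in live mammalian cells.
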