Features (pLannotate 1.2.2; 25 found; start..end, strand, type, name):
    377..634     +  LTR            5' LTR (truncated): truncated 5' long terminal repeat (LTR) from HIV-1
    681..806     +  misc_feature   HIV-1 Ψ: packaging signal of human immunodeficiency virus type 1
    790..1128    +  CDS            HIV-1 gag (fragment): gag protein from human immunodeficiency virus 1; gag
   1303..1536    +  misc_feature   RRE: The Rev response element (RRE) of HIV-1 allows for Rev-dependent mRNA export from the nucleus to the cytoplasm.
   1913..2013    +  CDS            Rev (fragment): human immunodeficiency virus 1 (HIV-1) Rev protein; rev; enhances nuclear export of unspliced and incompletely spliced viral mRNAs
   2058..2175    +  misc_feature   cPPT/CTS: central polypurine tract and central termination sequence of HIV-1
   2218..2616    +  promoter       UbC promoter: human ubiquitin C promoter
   2630..3562    +  CDS            iRFP670: iRFP670 is a basic (constitutively fluorescent) near ir fluorescent protein published in 2013, derived from Rhodopseudomonas palustris CGA009. It has low acid sensitivity. It requires the cofactor biliverdin for fluorescence.
   7068..7202    -  polyA_signal   SV40 poly(A) signal: SV40 polyadenylation signal
   7225..7308    -  CDS            large T antigen (fragment): large T antigen from SV40 (simian virus 40)
   7380..7495    -  CDS            gag (truncated) (fragment): truncated Moloney murine leukemia virus (MMLV) gag gene lacking the start codon
   7558..8146    +  misc_feature   WPRE: woodchuck hepatitis virus posttranscriptional regulatory element
   8154..8219    +  CDS            nef (fragment): NEF_HV1Z2 - Experimental evidence at protein level: Swiss-Prot protein existence level 1. Extracellular Nef protein targets CD4(+) T-lymphocytes for apoptosis by interacting with CXCR4 surface receptors. From Human immunodeficiency virus type 1 group M subtype D (isolate Z2/CDC-Z34) (HIV-1).
   8221..8454    +  LTR            3' LTR (ΔU3): self-inactivating 3' long terminal repeat (LTR) from HIV-1
   8659..8763    +  promoter       AmpR promoter: bla
   8764..9624    +  CDS            AmpR: β-lactamase; bla; confers resistance to ampicillin, carbenicillin, and related antibiotics
   9795..10383   +  rep_origin     ori: high-copy-number ColE1/pMB1/pBR322/pUC origin of replication
  10566..10620   +  CDS            lacI (fragment): lac repressor; lacI; The lac repressor binds to the lac operator to inhibit transcription in E. coli. This inhibition can be relieved by adding lactose or isopropyl-β-D-thiogalactopyranoside (IPTG).
  10626..10719   +  rep_origin     SV40 ori (fragment): SV40 origin of replication
  10744..10781   +  CDS            lacI (fragment): lac repressor; lacI; The lac repressor binds to the lac operator to inhibit transcription in E. coli. This inhibition can be relieved by adding lactose or isopropyl-β-D-thiogalactopyranoside (IPTG).
  10794..10815   +  protein_bind   CAP binding site: CAP binding activates transcription in the presence of cAMP. E. coli catabolite activator protein
  10830..10860   +  promoter       lac promoter: promoter for the E. coli lac operon
  10864..10886   +  protein_bind   lac operator (fragment): The lac repressor binds to the lac operator to inhibit transcription in E. coli. This inhibition can be relieved by adding lactose or isopropyl-β-D-thiogalactopyranoside (IPTG). lac repressor encoded by lacI
  10918..11001   +  polyA_signal   SV40 poly(A) signal (fragment): SV40 polyadenylation signal
  11168..329     +  CDS            nef (fragment) (across the origin): NEF_HV1BR - Experimental evidence at protein level: Swiss-Prot protein existence level 1. Extracellular Nef protein targets CD4(+) T-lymphocytes for apoptosis by interacting with CXCR4 surface receptors (PubMed:14990729). From Human immunodeficiency virus type 1 group M subtype B (isolate BRU/LAI) (HIV-1).
>Addgene plasmid #238916 | Ubc-iRFP670-24xMS2-24xPP7 | addgene full sequence | sequence record 478605 | Addgene NGS Result
TGGAAGGGCTAATTCACTCCCAAAGAAGACAAGATATCCTTGATCTGTGGATCTACCACACACAAGGCTA
CTTCCCTGATTAGCAGAACTACACACCAGGGCCAGGGGTCAGATATCCACTGACCTTTGGATGGTGCTAC
AAGCTAGTACCAGTTGAGCCAGATAAGGTAGAAGAGGCCAATAAAGGAGAGAACACCAGCTTGTTACACC
CTGTGAGCCTGCATGGGATGGATGACCCGGAGAGAGAAGTGTTAGAGTGGAGGTTTGACAGCCGCCTAGC
ATTTCATCACGTGGCCCGAGAGCTGCATCCGGAGTACTTCAAGAACTGCTGATATCGAGCTTGCTACAAG
GGACTTTCCGCTGGGGACTTTCCAGGGAGGCGTGGCCTGGGCGGGACTGGGGAGTGGCGAGCCCTCAGAT
CCTGCATATAAGCAGCTGCTTTTTGCCTGTACTGGGTCTCTCTGGTTAGACCAGATCTGAGCCTGGGAGC
TCTCTGGCTAACTAGGGAACCCACTGCTTAAGCCTCAATAAAGCTTGCCTTGAGTGCTTCAAGTAGTGTG
TGCCCGTCTGTTGTGTGACTCTGGTAACTAGAGATCCCTCAGACCCTTTTAGTCAGTGTGGAAAATCTCT
AGCAGTGGCGCCCGAACAGGGACTTGAAAGCGAAAGGGAAACCAGAGGAGCTCTCTCGACGCAGGACTCG
GCTTGCTGAAGCGCGCACGGCAAGAGGCGAGGGGCGGCGACTGGTGAGTACGCCAAAAATTTTGACTAGC
GGAGGCTAGAAGGAGAGAGATGGGTGCGAGAGCGTCAGTATTAAGCGGGGGAGAATTAGATCGCGATGGG
AAAAAATTCGGTTAAGGCCAGGGGGAAAGAAAAAATATAAATTAAAACATATAGTATGGGCAAGCAGGGA
GCTAGAACGATTCGCAGTTAATCCTGGCCTGTTAGAAACATCAGAAGGCTGTAGACAAATACTGGGACAG
CTACAACCATCCCTTCAGACAGGATCAGAAGAACTTAGATCATTATATAATACAGTAGCAACCCTCTATT
GTGTGCATCAAAGGATAGAGATAAAAGACACCAAGGAAGCTTTAGACAAGATAGAGGAAGAGCAAAACAA
AAGTAAGACCACCGCACAGCAAGCGGCCGGCCGCTGATCTTCAGACCTGGAGGAGGAGATATGAGGGACA
ATTGGAGAAGTGAATTATATAAATATAAAGTAGTAAAAATTGAACCATTAGGAGTAGCACCCACCAAGGC
AAAGAGAAGAGTGGTGCAGAGAGAAAAAAGAGCAGTGGGAATAGGAGCTTTGTTCCTTGGGTTCTTGGGA
GCAGCAGGAAGCACTATGGGCGCAGCGTCAATGACGCTGACGGTACAGGCCAGACAATTATTGTCTGGTA
TAGTGCAGCAGCAGAACAATTTGCTGAGGGCTATTGAGGCGCAACAGCATCTGTTGCAACTCACAGTCTG
GGGCATCAAGCAGCTCCAGGCAAGAATCCTGGCTGTGGAAAGATACCTAAAGGATCAACAGCTCCTGGGG
ATTTGGGGTTGCTCTGGAAAACTCATTTGCACCACTGCTGTGCCTTGGAATGCTAGTTGGAGTAATAAAT
CTCTGGAACAGATTTGGAATCACACGACCTGGATGGAGTGGGACAGAGAAATTAACAATTACACAAGCTT
AATACACTCCTTAATTGAAGAATCGCAAAACCAGCAAGAAAAGAATGAACAAGAATTATTGGAATTAGAT
AAATGGGCAAGTTTGTGGAATTGGTTTAACATAACAAATTGGCTGTGGTATATAAAATTATTCATAATGA
TAGTAGGAGGCTTGGTAGGTTTAAGAATAGTTTTTGCTGTACTTTCTATAGTGAATAGAGTTAGGCAGGG
ATATTCACCATTATCGTTTCAGACCCACCTCCCAACCCCGAGGGGACCCGACAGGCCCGAAGGAATAGAA
GAAGAAGGTGGAGAGAGAGACAGAGACAGATCCATTCGATTAGTGAACGGATCTCGACGGTATCGCCGAA
TTCACAAATGGCAGTATTCATCCACAATTTTAAAAGAAAAGGGGGGATTGGGGGGTACAGTGCAGGGGAA
AGAATAGTAGACATAATAGCAACAGACATACAAACTAAAGAATTACAAAAACAAATTACAAAAATTCAAA
ATTTTCGGGTTTATTACAGGGACAGCAGAGATCCAGTTTGGACTAGTGGCCTCCGCGCCGGGTTTTGGCG
CCTCCCGCGGGCGCCCCCCTCCTCACGGCGAGCGCTGCCACGTCAGACGAAGGGCGCAGCGAGCGTCCTG
ATCCTTCCGCCCGGACGCTCAGGACAGCGGCCCGCTGCTCATAAGACTCGGCCTTAGAACCCCAGTATCA
GCAGAAGGACATTTTAGGACGGGACTTGGGTGACTCTAGGGCACTGGTTTTCTTTCCAGAGAGCGGAACA
GGCGAGGAAAAGTAGTCCCTTCTCGGCGATTCTGCGGAGGGATCTCCGTGGGGCGGTGAACGCCGATGAT
TATATAAGGACGCGCCGGGTGTGGCACAGCTAGTTCCGTCGCAGCCGGGATTTGGGTCGCGGTTCTTGTT
TGTGGATCGCTGTGATCGTCACTTGGCGGCCGCGCCACCATGGCGCGTAAGGTCGATCTCACCTCCTGCG
ATCGCGAGCCGATCCACATCCCCGGCAGCATTCAGCCGTGCGGCTGCCTGCTAGCCTGCGACGCGCAGGC
GGTGCGGATCACGCGCATTACGGAAAATGCCGGCGCGTTCTTTGGACGCGAAACTCCGCGGGTCGGTGAG
CTACTCGCCGATTACTTCGGCGAGACCGAAGCCCATGCGCTGCGCAACGCACTGGCGCAGTCCTCCGATC
CAAAGCGACCGGCGCTGATCTTCGGTTGGCGCGACGGCCTGACCGGCCGCACCTTCGACATCTCACTGCA
TCGCCATGACGGTACATCGATCATCGAGTTCGAGCCTGCGGCGGCCGAACAGGCCGACAATCCGCTGCGG
CTGACGCGGCAGATCATCGCGCGCACCAAAGAACTGAAGTCGCTCGAAGAGATGGCCGCACGGGTGCCGC
GCTATCTGCAGGCGATGCTCGGCTATCACCGCGTGATGTTGTACCGCTTCGCGGACGACGGCTCCGGGAT
GGTGATCGGCGAGGCGAAGCGCAGCGACCTCGAGAGCTTTCTCGGTCAGCACTTTCCGGCGTCGCTGGTC
CCGCAGCAGGCGCGGCTACTGTACTTGAAGAACGCGATCCGCGTGGTCTCGGATTCGCGCGGCATCAGCA
GCCGGATCGTGCCCGAGCACGACGCCTCCGGCGCCGCGCTCGATCTGTCGTTCGCGCACCTGCGCAGCAT
CTCGCCCTGCCATCTCGAATTTCTGCGGAACATGGGCGTCAGCGCCTCGATGTCGCTGTCGATCATCATT
GACGGCACGCTATGGGGATTGATCATCTGTCATCATTACGAGCCGCGTGCCGTGCCGATGGCGCAGCGCG
TCGCGGCCGAAATGTTCGCCGACTTCTTATCGCTGCACTTCACCGCCGCCCACCACCAACGCTGAGCTAG
CTAGGCGGACTGTTACTGAGCTGCGTTTTACACCCTTTCTTTGACAAAACCTAACTTGCGCAGAAAAAAA
AAAAATAAGAGACAACATTGGCATGGCTTTGTTTTTTTAAATTTTTTTTAAAGTTTTTTTTTTTTTTTTT
TTTTTTTAAGTTTTTTTGTTTTGTTTTGGCGCTTTTGACTCAGGATTTAAAAACTGGAACGGTGAAGGCG
ACAGCAGTTGGTTGGAGCAAACATCCCCCAAAGTTCTACAAATGTGGCTGAGGACTTTGTACATTGTTTT
GTTTTTTTTTTTTTTGGTTTTGTCTTTTTTTAATAGTCATTCCAAGTATGTCGACAGATCCTACCTGCAA
AGCACCAGAGGATATGGCCTCGGTGCCTCAGCATCTTCAGATGTGCTGTCACTGTCCAATCTTCAAGCCA
GCAGAGCATATGGGCTCGCTGGCTCCACTGTCATTACAGTGGACCTGATCTTCTCCAATCAAAGGAGCAG
AGGATATGGCCTCGCTCCCTCCGACTACATCAGGCTGGAAGTGACATCCATCATTCATCCCAGCAGAGCA
TATGGGCTCGCTGGGACCACAGCATGCCTCGAAGTGCTGAGAGACTATCATCAAACCGACAGAGGATATG
GCCTCGTCGGCTCCTACTCCCTCCTGGTGGAATACTTCTCCACTCTTCAACCCAGCAGAGCATATGGGCT
CGCTGGGTCCATCAGAGATACAAGATCTCTCGACAGATCCTACCTGCAAAGCACCAGAGGATATGGCCTC
GGTGCCTCAGCATCTTCAGATGTGCTGTCACTGTCCAATCTTCAAGCCAGCAGAGCATATGGGCTCGCTG
GCTCCACTGTCATTACAGTGGACCTGATCTTCTCCAATCAAAGGAGCAGAGGATATGGCCTCGCTCCCTC
CGACTACATCAGGCTGGAAGTGACATCCATCATTCATCCCAGCAGAGCATATGGGCTCGCTGGGACCACA
GCATGCCTCGAAGTGCTGAGAGACTATCATCAAACCGACAGAGGATATGGCCTCGTCGGCTCCTACTCCC
TCCTGGTGGAATACTTCTCCACTCTTCAACCCAGCAGAGCATATGGGCTCGCTGGGTCCATCAGAGATAC
AAGATCTCTCGACAGATCCTACCTGCAAAGCACCAGAGGATATGGCCTCGGTGCCTCAGCATCTTCAGAT
GTGCTGTCACTGTCCAATCTTCAAGCCAGCAGAGCATATGGGCTCGCTGGCTCCACTGTCATTACAGTGG
ACCTGATCTTCTCCAATCAAAGGAGCAGAGGATATGGCCTCGCTCCCTCCGACTACATCAGGCTGGAAGT
GACATCCATCATTCATCCCAGCAGAGCATATGGGCTCGCTGGGACCACAGCATGCCTCGAAGTGCTGAGA
GACTATCATCAAACCGACAGAGGATATGGCCTCGTCGGCTCCTACTCCCTCCTGGTGGAATACTTCTCCA
CTCTTCAACCCAGCAGAGCATATGGGCTCGCTGGGTCCATCAGAGATACAAGATCTCTCGACAGATCCTA
CCTGCAAAGCACCAGAGGATATGGCCTCGGTGCCTCAGCATCTTCAGATGTGCTGTCACTGTCCAATCTT
CAAGCCAGCAGAGCATATGGGCTCGCTGGCTCCACTGTCATTACAGTGGACCTGATCTTCTCCAATCAAA
GGAGCAGAGGATATGGCCTCGCTCCCTCCGACTACATCAGGCTGGAAGTGACATCCATCATTCATCCCAG
CAGAGCATATGGGCTCGCTGGGACCACAGCATGCCTCGAAGTGCTGAGAGACTATCATCAAACCGACAGA
GGATATGGCCTCGTCGGCTCCTACTCCCTCCTGGTGGAATACTTCTCCACTCTTCAACCCAGCAGAGCAT
ATGGGCTCGCTGGGTCCATCAGAGATACAAGATCTCTCGAGCCGCGGTGCGTAAGTCTGTTAACAGAATG
CTGCATACGCTGAGTACTTCGAAATGTCATCCTCTGTCTGACACTGAACGTAATCCAGACGCGGATCCTA
CCTACAAACGGCACGAGCATCAGCCGTGCCGCCCAGCATCTTCATCACTGTCCAATCTTCAAGCGTGCAC
GATCACGGCACGCTCCACTGTCATTACAGTCTTATCCAATCAAACTCCAGCAGCATCAGCGCTGGAGCTC
CGACTACATCAGGACATCCATCATTCAACGCTCGACGATCACGCGAGCGTCCACAGCATGCCTCAGACAC
TATCATCAAACGGCTGCACGATCACGGCAGCCGCTCCTACTGCCTCTACGTTATCGACTCTTCTGCGACG
AGCATCAGCCGTCGCAACATCGGACATACCAGATCCTACCTACAAACGGCACGAGCATCAGCCGTGCCGC
CCAGCATCTTCATCACTGTCCAATCTTCAAGCGTGCACGATCACGGCACGCTCCACTGTCATTACAGTCT
TATCCAATCAAACTCCAGCAGCATCAGCGCTGGAGCTCCGACTACATCAGGACATCCATCATTCAACGCT
CGACGATCACGCGAGCGTCCACAGCATGCCTCAGACACTATCATCAAACGGCTGCACGATCACGGCAGCC
GCTCCTACTGCCTCTACGTTATCGACTCTTCTGCGACGAGCATCAGCCGTCGCAACATCGGACATACCAG
ATCCTACCTACAAACGGCACGAGCATCAGCCGTGCCGCCCAGCATCTTCATCACTGTCCAATCTTCAAGC
GTGCACGATCACGGCACGCTCCACTGTCATTACAGTCTTATCCAATCAAACTCCAGCAGCATCAGCGCTG
GAGCTCCGACTACATCAGGACATCCATCATTCAACGCTCGACGATCACGCGAGCGTCCACAGCATGCCTC
AGACACTATCATCAAACGGCTGCACGATCACGGCAGCCGCTCCTACTGCCTCTACGTTATCGACTCTTCT
GCGACGAGCATCAGCCGTCGCAACATCGGACATACCAGATCCTACCTACAAACGGCACGAGCATCAGCCG
TGCCGCCCAGCATCTTCATCACTGTCCAATCTTCAAGCGTGCACGATCACGGCACGCTCCACTGTCATTA
CAGTCTTATCCAATCAAACTCCAGCAGCATCAGCGCTGGAGCTCCGACTACATCAGGACATCCATCATTC
AACGCTCGACGATCACGCGAGCGTCCACAGCATGCCTCAGACACTATCATCAAACGGCTGCACGATCACG
GCAGCCGCTCCTACTGCCTCTACGTTATCGACTCTTCTGCGACGAGCATCAGCCGTCGCAACATCGGACA
TACCAGATCTTCAATCGATTTCGCGCGGGATCCAGACCACCTCCCCTGCGAGCTAAGCTGGACAGCCAAT
GACGGGTAAGAGAGTGACATTTTTCACTAACCTAAGACAGGAGGGCCGTCAGAGCTACTGCCTAATCCAA
AGACGGGTAAAAGTGATAAAAATGTATCACTCCAACCTAAGACAGGCGCAGCTTCCGAGGGATTTGAGAT
CCAGACATGATAAGATACATTGATGAGTTTGGACAAACCAAAACTAGAATGCAGTGAAAAAAATGCCTTA
TTTGTGAAATTTGTGATGCTATTGCCTTATTTGTAACCATTATAAGCTGCAATAAACAAGTTAACAACAA
CAATTGCATTCATTTTATGTTTCAGGTTCAGGGGGAGGTGTGGGAGGTTTTTTAAAGCAAGTAAAACCTC
TACAAATGTGGTATGGCTGATTATGATCTGAAGTTCCTATACTATTTGAAGAATAGGAACTTCGGAATAG
GAACTTCGGATCTCATATGGCCATATGGGGGCGCCTAGAGAAGGAGTGAGGGCTGGATAAAGGGAGGATC
GAGGCGGGGTCGAACGAGGAGGTTCAAGGGGGAGAGACGGGGCGGATGGAGGAAGAGGAGGCGGAGGCTT
AGGGTCAAACGGTGCAGGATCACCGCACCGTACATCAAACACCTCAGATCTCATATCGATAGATCCTAAT
CAACCTCTGGATTACAAAATTTGTGAAAGATTGACTGGTATTCTTAACTATGTTGCTCCTTTTACGCTAT
GTGGATACGCTGCTTTAATGCCTTTGTATCATGCTATTGCTTCCCGTATGGCTTTCATTTTCTCCTCCTT
GTATAAATCCTGGTTGCTGTCTCTTTATGAGGAGTTGTGGCCCGTTGTCAGGCAACGTGGCGTGGTGTGC
ACTGTGTTTGCTGACGCAACCCCCACTGGTTGGGGCATTGCCACCACCTGTCAGCTCCTTTCCGGGACTT
TCGCTTTCCCCCTCCCTATTGCCACGGCGGAACTCATCGCCGCCTGCCTTGCCCGCTGCTGGACAGGGGC
TCGGCTGTTGGGCACTGACAATTCCGTGGTGTTGTCGGGGAAATCATCGTCCTTTCCTTGGCTGCTCGCC
TGTGTTGCCACCTGGATTCTGCGCGGGACGTCCTTCTGCTACGTCCCTTCGGCCCTCAATCCAGCGGACC
TTCCTTCCCGCGGCCTGCTGCCGGCTCTGCGGCCTCTTCCGCGTCTTCGCCTTCGCCCTCAGACGAGTCG
GATCTCCCTTTGGGCCGCCTCCCCGCCTGAGATCCTTTAAGACCAATGACTTACAAGGCAGCTGTAGATC
TTAGCCACTTTTTAAAAGAAAAGGGGGGACTGGAAGGGCTAATTCACTCCCAACGAAGACAAGATCTGCT
TTTTGCTTGTACTGGGTCTCTCTGGTTAGACCAGATCTGAGCCTGGGAGCTCTCTGGCTAACTAGGGAAC
CCACTGCTTAAGCCTCAATAAAGCTTGCCTTGAGTGCTTCAAGTAGTGTGTGCCCGTCTGTTGTGTGACT
CTGGTAACTAGAGATCCCTCAGACCCTTTTAGTCAGTGTGGAAAATCTCTAGCAGTAGTAGTTCATGTCA
TCTTATTATTCAGTATTTATAACTTGCAAAGAAATGAATATCAGAGAGTGAGAGGCCCGGGTTAATTAAG
GAAAGGGCTAGATCATTCTTGAAGACGAAAGGGCCTCGTGATACGCCTATTTTTATAGGTTAATGTCATG
ATAATAATGGTTTCTTAGACGTCAGGTGGCACTTTTCGGGGAAATGTGCGCGGAACCCCTATTTGTTTAT
TTTTCTAAATACATTCAAATATGTATCCGCTCATGAGACAATAACCCTGATAAATGCTTCAATAATATTG
AAAAAGGAAGAGTATGAGTATTCAACATTTCCGTGTCGCCCTTATTCCCTTTTTTGCGGCATTTTGCCTT
CCTGTTTTTGCTCACCCAGAAACGCTGGTGAAAGTAAAAGATGCTGAAGATCAGTTGGGTGCACGAGTGG
GTTACATCGAACTGGATCTCAACAGCGGTAAGATCCTTGAGAGTTTTCGCCCCGAAGAACGTTTTCCAAT
GATGAGCACTTTTAAAGTTCTGCTATGTGGCGCGGTATTATCCCGTGTTGACGCCGGGCAAGAGCAACTC
GGTCGCCGCATACACTATTCTCAGAATGACTTGGTTGAGTACTCACCAGTCACAGAAAAGCATCTTACGG
ATGGCATGACAGTAAGAGAATTATGCAGTGCTGCCATAACCATGAGTGATAACACTGCGGCCAACTTACT
TCTGACAACGATCGGAGGACCGAAGGAGCTAACCGCTTTTTTGCACAACATGGGGGATCATGTAACTCGC
CTTGATCGTTGGGAACCGGAGCTGAATGAAGCCATACCAAACGACGAGCGTGACACCACGATGCCTGTAG
CAATGGCAACAACGTTGCGCAAACTATTAACTGGCGAACTACTTACTCTAGCTTCCCGGCAACAATTAAT
AGACTGGATGGAGGCGGATAAAGTTGCAGGACCACTTCTGCGCTCGGCCCTTCCGGCTGGCTGGTTTATT
GCTGATAAATCTGGAGCCGGTGAGCGTGGGTCTCGCGGTATCATTGCAGCACTGGGGCCAGATGGTAAGC
CCTCCCGTATCGTAGTTATCTACACGACGGGGAGTCAGGCAACTATGGATGAACGAAATAGACAGATCGC
TGAGATAGGTGCCTCACTGATTAAGCATTGGTAACTGTCAGACCAAGTTTACTCATATATACTTTAGATT
GATTTAAAACTTCATTTTTAATTTAAAAGGATCTAGGTGAAGATCCTTTTTGATAATCTCATGACCAAAA
TCCCTTAACGTGAGTTTTCGTTCCACTGAGCGTCAGACCCCGTAGAAAAGATCAAAGGATCTTCTTGAGA
TCCTTTTTTTCTGCGCGTAATCTGCTGCTTGCAAACAAAAAAACCACCGCTACCAGCGGTGGTTTGTTTG
CCGGATCAAGAGCTACCAACTCTTTTTCCGAAGGTAACTGGCTTCAGCAGAGCGCAGATACCAAATACTG
TTCTTCTAGTGTAGCCGTAGTTAGGCCACCACTTCAAGAACTCTGTAGCACCGCCTACATACCTCGCTCT
GCTAATCCTGTTACCAGTGGCTGCTGCCAGTGGCGATAAGTCGTGTCTTACCGGGTTGGACTCAAGACGA
TAGTTACCGGATAAGGCGCAGCGGTCGGGCTGAACGGGGGGTTCGTGCACACAGCCCAGCTTGGAGCGAA
CGACCTACACCGAACTGAGATACCTACAGCGTGAGCTATGAGAAAGCGCCACGCTTCCCGAAGGGAGAAA
GGCGGACAGGTATCCGGTAAGCGGCAGGGTCGGAACAGGAGAGCGCACGAGGGAGCTTCCAGGGGGAAAC
GCCTGGTATCTTTATAGTCCTGTCGGGTTTCGCCACCTCTGACTTGAGCGTCGATTTTTGTGATGCTCGT
CAGGGGGGCGGAGCCTATGGAAAAACGCCAGCAACGCGGCCTTTTTACGGTTCCTGGCCTTTTGCTGGCC
TTTTGCTCACATGTTCTTTCCTGCGTTATCCCCTGATTCTGTGGATAACCGTATTACCGCCTTTGAGTGA
GCTGATACCGCTCGCCGCAGCCGAACGACCGAGCGCAGCGAGTCAGTGAGCGAGGAAGCGGAAGAGCGCC
CAATACGCAAACCGCCTCTCCCCGCGCGTTGGCCGATTCATTAATGCAGCAAGCTCATGGCTGACTAATT
TTTTTTATTTATGCAGAGGCCGAGGCCGCCTCGGCCTCTGAGCTATTCCAGAAGTAGTGAGGAGGCTTTT
TTGGAGGCCTAGGCTTTTGCAAAAAGCTCCCCGTGGCACGACAGGTTTCCCGACTGGAAAGCGGGCAGTG
AGCGCAACGCAATTAATGTGAGTTAGCTCACTCATTAGGCACCCCAGGCTTTACACTTTATGCTTCCGGC
TCGTATGTTGTGTGGAATTGTGAGCGGATAACAATTTCACACAGGAAACAGCTATGACATGATTACGAAT
TTCACAAATAAAGCATTTTTTTCACTGCATTCTAGTTGTGGTTTGTCCAAACTCATCAATGTATCTTATC
ATGTCTGGATCAACTGGATAACTCAAGCTAACCAAAATCATCCCAAACTTCCCACCCCATACCCTATTAC
CACTGCCAATTACCTGTGGTTTCATTTACTCTAAACCTGTGATTCCTCTGAATTATTTTCATTTTAAAGA
AATTGTATTTGTTAAATATGTACTACAAACTTAGTAGT
