>Addgene plasmid #238916 | Ubc-iRFP670-24xMS2-24xPP7 | depositor partial sequence | sequence record 469100 | iRFP670
ATGGCGCGTAAGGTCGATCTCACCTCCTGCGATCGCGAGCCGATCCACATCCCCGGCAGCATTCAGCCGT
GCGGCTGCCTGCTAGCCTGCGACGCGCAGGCGGTGCGGATCACGCGCATTACGGAAAATGCCGGCGCGTT
CTTTGGACGCGAAACTCCGCGGGTCGGTGAGCTACTCGCCGATTACTTCGGCGAGACCGAAGCCCATGCG
CTGCGCAACGCACTGGCGCAGTCCTCCGATCCAAAGCGACCGGCGCTGATCTTCGGTTGGCGCGACGGCC
TGACCGGCCGCACCTTCGACATCTCACTGCATCGCCATGACGGTACATCGATCATCGAGTTCGAGCCTGC
GGCGGCCGAACAGGCCGACAATCCGCTGCGGCTGACGCGGCAGATCATCGCGCGCACCAAAGAACTGAAG
TCGCTCGAAGAGATGGCCGCACGGGTGCCGCGCTATCTGCAGGCGATGCTCGGCTATCACCGCGTGATGT
TGTACCGCTTCGCGGACGACGGCTCCGGGATGGTGATCGGCGAGGCGAAGCGCAGCGACCTCGAGAGCTT
TCTCGGTCAGCACTTTCCGGCGTCGCTGGTCCCGCAGCAGGCGCGGCTACTGTACTTGAAGAACGCGATC
CGCGTGGTCTCGGATTCGCGCGGCATCAGCAGCCGGATCGTGCCCGAGCACGACGCCTCCGGCGCCGCGC
TCGATCTGTCGTTCGCGCACCTGCGCAGCATCTCGCCCTGCCATCTCGAATTTCTGCGGAACATGGGCGT
CAGCGCCTCGATGTCGCTGTCGATCATCATTGACGGCACGCTATGGGGATTGATCATCTGTCATCATTAC
GAGCCGCGTGCCGTGCCGATGGCGCAGCGCGTCGCGGCCGAAATGTTCGCCGACTTCTTATCGCTGCACT
TCACCGCCGCCCACCACCAACGC
